>Addgene plasmid #161876 | pCDNA3.3TOPO-T7-hCas9 | depositor full sequence | sequence record 313969 | pCDNA3.3TOPO-T7-hCas9 sequence 9582 bps
GTTGACATTGATTATTGACTAGTTATTAATAGTAATCAATTACGGGGTCATTAGTTCATAGCCCATATAT
GGAGTTCCGCGTTACATAACTTACGGTAAATGGCCCGCCTGGCTGACCGCCCAACGACCCCCGCCCATTG
ACGTCAATAATGACGTATGTTCCCATAGTAACGCCAATAGGGACTTTCCATTGACGTCAATGGGTGGAGT
ATTTACGGTAAACTGCCCACTTGGCAGTACATCAAGTGTATCATATGCCAAGTACGCCCCCTATTGACGT
CAATGACGGTAAATGGCCCGCCTGGCATTATGCCCAGTACATGACCTTATGGGACTTTCCTACTTGGCAG
TACATCTACGTATTAGTCATCGCTATTACCATGGTGATGCGGTTTTGGCAGTACATCAATGGGCGTGGAT
AGCGGTTTGACTCACGGGGATTTCCAAGTCTCCACCCCATTGACGTCAATGGGAGTTTGTTTTGGCACCA
AAATCAACGGGACTTTCCAAAATGTCGTAACAACTCCGCCCCATTGACGCAAATGGGCGGTAGGCGTGTA
CGGTGGGAGGTCTATATAAGCAGAGCTCGTTTAGTGAACCGTCAGATCGCCTGGAGACGCCATCCACGCT
GTTTTGACCTCCATAGAAGACACCGGGACCGATCCAGCCTCCGGACTCTAGATAATACGACTCACTATAG
GGAGATCTAGAGGATCGAACCCTTGCCACCATGGACAAGAAGTACTCCATTGGGCTCGATATCGGCACAA
ACAGCGTCGGCTGGGCCGTCATTACGGACGAGTACAAGGTGCCGAGCAAAAAATTCAAAGTTCTGGGCAA
TACCGATCGCCACAGCATAAAGAAGAACCTCATTGGCGCCCTCCTGTTCGACTCCGGGGAGACGGCCGAA
GCCACGCGGCTCAAAAGAACAGCACGGCGCAGATATACCCGCAGAAAGAATCGGATCTGCTACCTGCAGG
AGATCTTTAGTAATGAGATGGCTAAGGTGGATGACTCTTTCTTCCATAGGCTGGAGGAGTCCTTTTTGGT
GGAGGAGGATAAAAAGCACGAGCGCCACCCAATCTTTGGCAATATCGTGGACGAGGTGGCGTACCATGAA
AAGTACCCAACCATATATCATCTGAGGAAGAAGCTTGTAGACAGTACTGATAAGGCTGACTTGCGGTTGA
TCTATCTCGCGCTGGCGCATATGATCAAATTTCGGGGACACTTCCTCATCGAGGGGGACCTGAACCCAGA
CAACAGCGATGTCGACAAACTCTTTATCCAACTGGTTCAGACTTACAATCAGCTTTTCGAAGAGAACCCG
ATCAACGCATCCGGAGTTGACGCCAAAGCAATCCTGAGCGCTAGGCTGTCCAAATCCCGGCGGCTCGAAA
ACCTCATCGCACAGCTCCCTGGGGAGAAGAAGAACGGCCTGTTTGGTAATCTTATCGCCCTGTCACTCGG
GCTGACCCCCAACTTTAAATCTAACTTCGACCTGGCCGAAGATGCCAAGCTTCAACTGAGCAAAGACACC
TACGATGATGATCTCGACAATCTGCTGGCCCAGATCGGCGACCAGTACGCAGACCTTTTTTTGGCGGCAA
AGAACCTGTCAGACGCCATTCTGCTGAGTGATATTCTGCGAGTGAACACGGAGATCACCAAAGCTCCGCT
GAGCGCTAGTATGATCAAGCGCTATGATGAGCACCACCAAGACTTGACTTTGCTGAAGGCCCTTGTCAGA
CAGCAACTGCCTGAGAAGTACAAGGAAATTTTCTTCGATCAGTCTAAAAATGGCTACGCCGGATACATTG
ACGGCGGAGCAAGCCAGGAGGAATTTTACAAATTTATTAAGCCCATCTTGGAAAAAATGGACGGCACCGA
GGAGCTGCTGGTAAAGCTTAACAGAGAAGATCTGTTGCGCAAACAGCGCACTTTCGACAATGGAAGCATC
CCCCACCAGATTCACCTGGGCGAACTGCACGCTATCCTCAGGCGGCAAGAGGATTTCTACCCCTTTTTGA
AAGATAACAGGGAAAAGATTGAGAAAATCCTCACATTTCGGATACCCTACTATGTAGGCCCCCTCGCCCG
GGGAAATTCCAGATTCGCGTGGATGACTCGCAAATCAGAAGAGACCATCACTCCCTGGAACTTCGAGGAA
GTCGTGGATAAGGGGGCCTCTGCCCAGTCCTTCATCGAAAGGATGACTAACTTTGATAAAAATCTGCCTA
ACGAAAAGGTGCTTCCTAAACACTCTCTGCTGTACGAGTACTTCACAGTTTATAACGAGCTCACCAAGGT
CAAATACGTCACAGAAGGGATGAGAAAGCCAGCATTCCTGTCTGGAGAGCAGAAGAAAGCTATCGTGGAC
CTCCTCTTCAAGACGAACCGGAAAGTTACCGTGAAACAGCTCAAAGAAGACTATTTCAAAAAGATTGAAT
GTTTCGACTCTGTTGAAATCAGCGGAGTGGAGGATCGCTTCAACGCATCCCTGGGAACGTATCACGATCT
CCTGAAAATCATTAAAGACAAGGACTTCCTGGACAATGAGGAGAACGAGGACATTCTTGAGGACATTGTC
CTCACCCTTACGTTGTTTGAAGATAGGGAGATGATTGAAGAACGCTTGAAAACTTACGCTCATCTCTTCG
ACGACAAAGTCATGAAACAGCTCAAGAGGCGCCGATATACAGGATGGGGGCGGCTGTCAAGAAAACTGAT
CAATGGGATCCGAGACAAGCAGAGTGGAAAGACAATCCTGGATTTTCTTAAGTCCGATGGATTTGCCAAC
CGGAACTTCATGCAGTTGATCCATGATGACTCTCTCACCTTTAAGGAGGACATCCAGAAAGCACAAGTTT
CTGGCCAGGGGGACAGTCTTCACGAGCACATCGCTAATCTTGCAGGTAGCCCAGCTATCAAAAAGGGAAT
ACTGCAGACCGTTAAGGTCGTGGATGAACTCGTCAAAGTAATGGGAAGGCATAAGCCCGAGAATATCGTT
ATCGAGATGGCCCGAGAGAACCAAACTACCCAGAAGGGACAGAAGAACAGTAGGGAAAGGATGAAGAGGA
TTGAAGAGGGTATAAAAGAACTGGGGTCCCAAATCCTTAAGGAACACCCAGTTGAAAACACCCAGCTTCA
GAATGAGAAGCTCTACCTGTACTACCTGCAGAACGGCAGGGACATGTACGTGGATCAGGAACTGGACATC
AATCGGCTCTCCGACTACGACGTGGATCATATCGTGCCCCAGTCTTTTCTCAAAGATGATTCTATTGATA
ATAAAGTGTTGACAAGATCCGATAAAAATAGAGGGAAGAGTGATAACGTCCCCTCAGAAGAAGTTGTCAA
GAAAATGAAAAATTATTGGCGGCAGCTGCTGAACGCCAAACTGATCACACAACGGAAGTTCGATAATCTG
ACTAAGGCTGAACGAGGTGGCCTGTCTGAGTTGGATAAAGCCGGCTTCATCAAAAGGCAGCTTGTTGAGA
CACGCCAGATCACCAAGCACGTGGCCCAAATTCTCGATTCACGCATGAACACCAAGTACGATGAAAATGA
CAAACTGATTCGAGAGGTGAAAGTTATTACTCTGAAGTCTAAGCTGGTCTCAGATTTCAGAAAGGACTTT
CAGTTTTATAAGGTGAGAGAGATCAACAATTACCACCATGCGCATGATGCCTACCTGAATGCAGTGGTAG
GCACTGCACTTATCAAAAAATATCCCAAGCTTGAATCTGAATTTGTTTACGGAGACTATAAAGTGTACGA
TGTTAGGAAAATGATCGCAAAGTCTGAGCAGGAAATAGGCAAGGCCACCGCTAAGTACTTCTTTTACAGC
AATATTATGAATTTTTTCAAGACCGAGATTACACTGGCCAATGGAGAGATTCGGAAGCGACCACTTATCG
AAACAAACGGAGAAACAGGAGAAATCGTGTGGGACAAGGGTAGGGATTTCGCGACAGTCCGGAAGGTCCT
GTCCATGCCGCAGGTGAACATCGTTAAAAAGACCGAAGTACAGACCGGAGGCTTCTCCAAGGAAAGTATC
CTCCCGAAAAGGAACAGCGACAAGCTGATCGCACGCAAAAAAGATTGGGACCCCAAGAAATACGGCGGAT
TCGATTCTCCTACAGTCGCTTACAGTGTACTGGTTGTGGCCAAAGTGGAGAAAGGGAAGTCTAAAAAACT
CAAAAGCGTCAAGGAACTGCTGGGCATCACAATCATGGAGCGATCAAGCTTCGAAAAAAACCCCATCGAC
TTTCTCGAGGCGAAAGGATATAAAGAGGTCAAAAAAGACCTCATCATTAAGCTTCCCAAGTACTCTCTCT
TTGAGCTTGAAAACGGCCGGAAACGAATGCTCGCTAGTGCGGGCGAGCTGCAGAAAGGTAACGAGCTGGC
ACTGCCCTCTAAATACGTTAATTTCTTGTATCTGGCCAGCCACTATGAAAAGCTCAAAGGGTCTCCCGAA
GATAATGAGCAGAAGCAGCTGTTCGTGGAACAACACAAACACTACCTTGATGAGATCATCGAGCAAATAA
GCGAATTCTCCAAAAGAGTGATCCTCGCCGACGCTAACCTCGATAAGGTGCTTTCTGCTTACAATAAGCA
CAGGGATAAGCCCATCAGGGAGCAGGCAGAAAACATTATCCACTTGTTTACTCTGACCAACTTGGGCGCG
CCTGCAGCCTTCAAGTACTTCGACACCACCATAGACAGAAAGCGGTACACCTCTACAAAGGAGGTCCTGG
ACGCCACACTGATTCATCAGTCAATTACGGGGCTCTATGAAACAAGAATCGACCTCTCTCAGCTCGGTGG
AGACAGCAGGGCTGACCCCAAGAAGAAGAGGAAGGTGTGAAAGGGTTCGATCCCTACCGGTTAGTAATGA
GTTTAAACGGGGGAGGCTAACTGAAACACGGAAGGAGACAATACCGGAAGGAACCCGCGCTATGACGGCA
ATAAAAAGACAGAATAAAACGCACGGGTGTTGGGTCGTTTGTTCATAAACGCGGGGTTCGGTCCCAGGGC
TGGCACTCTGTCGATACCCCACCGAGACCCCATTGGGGCCAATACGCCCGCGTTTCTTCCTTTTCCCCAC
CCCACCCCCCAAGTTCGGGTGAAGGCCCAGGGCTCGCAGCCAACGTCGGGGCGGCAGGCCCTGCCATAGC
AGATCTGCGCAGCTGGGGCTCTAGGGGGTATCCCC
[124 nt withheld, positions 5216-5339]
C
[32 nt withheld, positions 5341-5372]
CA
[57 nt withheld, positions 5375-5431]
A
[49 nt withheld, positions 5433-5481]
CCTTTGACGTTGGAGTCCACGTTCTTT
[37 nt withheld, positions 5509-5545]
ACCCTATCTCGGTCTATTCTTTTGATTTATAAGGGATTTTGGGGATTTCGGCCTATTGGTTAAAAAATGA
GCTGATTTAACAAAAATTTAACGCGAATTAATTCTGTGGAATGTGTGTCAGTTAGGGTGTGGAAAGTCCC
CAGGCTCCCCAGCAGGCAGAAGTATGCAAAGCATGCATCTCAATTAGTCAGCAACCAGGTGTGGAAAGTC
CCCAGGCTCCCCAGCAGGCAGAAGTATGCAAAGCATGCATCTCAATTAGTCAGCAACCATAGTCCCGCCC
CTAACTCCGCCCATCCCGCCCCTAACTCCGCCCAGTTCCGCCCATTCTCCGCCCCATGGCTGACTAATTT
TTTTTATTTATGCAGAGGCCGAGGCCGCCTCTGCCTCTGAGCTATTCCAGAAGTAGTGAGGAGGCTTTTT
TGGAGGCCTAGGCTTTTGCAAAAAGCTCCCGGGAGCTTGTATATCCATTTTCGGATCTGATCAAGAGACA
GGATGAGGATCGTTTCGCATGATTGAACAAGATGGATTGCACGCAGGTTCTCCGGCCGCTTGGGTGGAGA
GGCTATTCGGCTATGACTGGGCACAACAGACAATCGGCTGCTCTGATGCCGCCGTGTTCCGGCTGTCAGC
GCAGGGGCGCCCGGTTCTTTTTGTCAAGACCGACCTGTCCGGTGCCCTGAATGAACTGCAGGACGAGGCA
GCGCGGCTATCGTGGCTGGCCACGACGGGCGTTCCTTGCGCAGCTGTGCTCGACGTTGTCACTGAAGCGG
GAAGGGACTGGCTGCTATTGGGCGAAGTGCCGGGGCAGGATCTCCTGTCATCTCACCTTGCTCCTGCCGA
GAAAGTATCCATCATGGCTGATGCAATGCGGCGGCTGCATACGCTTGATCCGGCTACCTGCCCATTCGAC
CACCAAGCGAAACATCGCATCGAGCGAGCACGTACTCGGATGGAAGCCGGTCTTGTCGATCAGGATGATC
TGGACGAAGAGCATCAGGGGCTCGCGCCAGCCGAACTGTTCGCCAGGCTCAAGGCGCGCATGCCCGACGG
CGAGGATCTCGTCGTGACCCATGGCGATGCCTGCTTGCCGAATATCATGGTGGAAAATGGCCGCTTTTCT
GGATTCATCGACTGTGGCCGGCTGGGTGTGGCGGACCGCTATCAGGACATAGCGTTGGCTACCCGTGATA
TTGCTGAAGAGCTTGGCGGCGAATGGGCTGACCGCTTCCTCGTGCTTTACGGTATCGCCGCTCCCGATTC
GCAGCGCATCGCCTTCTATCGCCTTCTTGACGAGTTCTTCTGAGCGGGACTCTGGGGTTCGCGAAATGAC
CGACCAAGCGACGCCCAACCTGCCATCACGAGATTTCGATTCCACCGCCGCCTTCTATGAAAGGTTGGGC
TTCGGAATCGTTTTCCGGGACGCCGGCTGGATGATCCTCCAGCGCGGGGATCTCATGCTGGAGTTCTTCG
CCCACCCCAACTTGTTTATTGCAGCTTATAATGGTTACAAATAAAGCAATAGCATCACAAATTTCACAAA
TAAAGCATTTTTTTCACTGCATTCTAGTTGTGGTTTGTCCAAACTCATCAATGTATCTTATCATGTCTGT
ATACCGTCGACCTCTAGCTAGAGCTTGGCGTAATCATGGTCATAGCTGTTTCCTGTGTGAAATTGTTATC
CGCTCACAATTCCACACAACATACGAGCCGGAAGCATAAAGTGTAAAGCCTGGGGTGCCTAATGAGTGAG
CTAACTCACATTAATTGCGTTGCGCTCACTGCCCGCTTTCCAGTCGGGAAACCTGTCGTGCCAGCTGCAT
TAATGAATCGGCCAACGCGCGGGGAGAGGCGGTTTGCGTATTGGGCGCTCTTCCGCTTCCTCGCTCACTG
ACTCGCTGCGCTCGGTCGTTCGGCTGCGGCGAGCGGTATCAGCTCACTCAAAGGCGGTAATACGGTTATC
CACAGAATCAGGGGATAACGCAGGAAAGAACATGTGAGCAAAAGGCCAGCAAAAGGCCAGGAACCGTAAA
AAGGCCGCGTTGCTGGCGTTTTTCCATAGGCTCCGCCCCCCTGACGAGCATCACAAAAATCGACGCTCAA
GTCAGAGGTGGCGAAACCCGACAGGACTATAAAGATACCAGGCGTTTCCCCCTGGAAGCTCCCTCGTGCG
CTCTCCTGTTCCGACCCTGCCGCTTACCGGATACCTGTCCGCCTTTCTCCCTTCGGGAAGCGTGGCGCTT
TCTCAATGCTCACGCTGTAGGTATCTCAGTTCGGTGTAGGTCGTTCGCTCCAAGCTGGGCTGTGTGCACG
AACCCCCCGTTCAGCCCGACCGCTGCGCCTTATCCGGTAACTATCGTCTTGAGTCCAACCCGGTAAGACA
CGACTTATCGCCACTGGCAGCAGCCACTGGTAACAGGATTAGCAGAGCGAGGTATGTAGGCGGTGCTACA
GAGTTCTTGAAGTGGTGGCCTAACTACGGCTACACTAGAAGGACAGTATTTGGTATCTGCGCTCTGCTGA
AGCCAGTTACCTTCGGAAAAAGAGTTGGTAGCTCTTGATCCGGCAAACAAACCACCGCTGGTAGCGGTGG
TTTTTTTGTTTGCAAGCAGCAGATTACGCGCAGAAAAAAAGGATCTCAAGAAGATCCTTTGATCTTTTCT
ACGGGGTCTGACGCTCAGTGGAACGAAAACTCACGTTAAGGGATTTTGGTCATGAGATTATCAAAAAGGA
TCTTCACCTAGATCCTTTTAAATTAAAAATGAAGTTTTAAATCAATCTAAAGTATATATGAGTAAACTTG
GTCTGACAGTTACCAATGCTTAATCAGTGAGGCACCTATCTCAGCGATCTGTCTATTTCGTTCATCCATA
GTTGCCTGACTCCCCGTCGTGTAGATAACTACGATACGGGAGGGCTTACCATCTGGCCCCAGTGCTGCAA
TGATACCGCGAGACCCACGCTCACCGGCTCCAGATTTATCAGCAATAAACCAGCCAGCCGGAAGGGCCGA
GCGCAGAAGTGGTCCTGCAACTTTATCCGCCTCCATCCAGTCTATTAATTGTTGCCGGGAAGCTAGAGTA
AGTAGTTCGCCAGTTAATAGTTTGCGCAACGTTGTTGCCATTGCTACAGGCATCGTGGTGTCACGCTCGT
CGTTTGGTATGGCTTCATTCAGCTCCGGTTCCCAACGATCAAGGCGAGTTACATGATCCCCCATGTTGTG
CAAAAAAGCGGTTAGCTCCTTCGGTCCTCCGATCGTTGTCAGAAGTAAGTTGGCCGCAGTGTTATCACTC
ATGGTTATGGCAGCACTGCATAATTCTCTTACTGTCATGCCATCCGTAAGATGCTTTTCTGTGACTGGTG
AGTACTCAACCAAGTCATTCTGAGAATAGTGTATGCGGCGACCGAGTTGCTCTTGCCCGGCGTCAATACG
GGATAATACCGCGCCACATAGCAGAACTTTAAAAGTGCTCATCATTGGAAAACGTTCTTCGGGGCGAAAA
CTCTCAAGGATCTTACCGCTGTTGAGATCCAGTTCGATGTAACCCACTCGTGCACCCAACTGATCTTCAG
CATCTTTTACTTTCACCAGCGTTTCTGGGTGAGCAAAAACAGGAAGGCAAAATGCCGCAAAAAAGGGAAT
AAGGGCGACACGGAAATGTTGAATACTCATACTCTTCCTTTTTCAATATTATTGAAGCATTTATCAGGGT
TATTGTCTCATGAGCGGATACATATTTGAATGTATTTAGAAAAATAAACAAATAGGGGTTCCGCGCACAT
TTCCCCGAAAAGTGCCACCTGACGTCGACGGATCGGGAGATCTCCCGATCCCCTATGGTCGACTCTCAGT
ACAATCTGCTCTGATGCCGCATAGTTAAGCCAGTATCTGCTCCCTGCTTGTGTGTTGGAGGTCGCTGAGT
AGTGCGCGAGCAAAATTTAAGCTACAACAAGGCAAGGCTTGACCGACAATTGCATGAAGAATCTGCTTAG
GGTTAGGCGTTTTGCGCTGCTTCGCGATGTACGGGCCAGATATACGC
Features (pLannotate 1.2.2; 19 found; start..end, strand, type, name):
      4..383     +  enhancer       CMV enhancer: human cytomegalovirus immediate early enhancer
    384..587     +  promoter       CMV promoter: human cytomegalovirus (CMV) immediate early promoter
    683..701     +  promoter       T7 promoter: promoter for bacteriophage T7 RNA polymerase
    731..4834    +  CDS            cas9: CAS9_STRP1 - Also known as csn1 From Streptococcus pyogenes serotype M1.
   4966..5014    +  polyA_signal   HSV TK poly(A) signal: herpes simplex virus thymidine kinase polyadenylation signal (Cole and Stacy, 1985)
   5105..5121    -  polyA_signal   bGH poly(A) signal (fragment): bovine growth hormone polyadenylation signal
   5216..5644    +  rep_origin     f1 ori (sequence partly withheld): f1 bacteriophage origin of replication; arrow indicates direction of (+) strand synthesis
   5658..5987    +  promoter       SV40 promoter: SV40 enhancer and early promoter
   6054..6845    +  CDS            neo: KKA2_KLEPN - Also known as kan, nptII. Experimental evidence at protein level: Swiss-Prot protein existence level 1. Resistance to kanamycin, neomycin, paromomycin, ribostamycin, butirosin and gentamicin B. From Klebsiella pneumoniae.
   6871..7029    +  CDS            ble (fragment): BLE_KLEPN - Experimental evidence at protein level: Swiss-Prot protein existence level 1. Binding protein with a strong affinity to the bleomycin family of antibiotics. Binds to CL990; an antimitotic-antibiotic compound. From Klebsiella pneumoniae.
   7024..7145    +  polyA_signal   SV40 poly(A) signal: SV40 polyadenylation signal
   7218..7234    -  protein_bind   lac operator: The lac repressor binds to the lac operator to inhibit transcription in E. coli. This inhibition can be relieved by adding lactose or isopropyl-β-D-thiogalactopyranoside (IPTG). lac repressor encoded by lacI
   7242..7272    -  promoter       lac promoter: promoter for the E. coli lac operon
   7287..7308    -  protein_bind   CAP binding site: CAP binding activates transcription in the presence of cAMP. E. coli catabolite activator protein
   7321..7413    -  CDS            lacI (fragment): lac repressor; lacI; The lac repressor binds to the lac operator to inhibit transcription in E. coli. This inhibition can be relieved by adding lactose or isopropyl-β-D-thiogalactopyranoside (IPTG).
   7596..8184    -  rep_origin     ori: high-copy-number ColE1/pMB1/pBR322/pUC origin of replication
   8355..9215    -  CDS            AmpR: β-lactamase; bla; confers resistance to ampicillin, carbenicillin, and related antibiotics
   9216..9320    -  promoter       AmpR promoter: bla
   9387..9431    -  misc_feature   bom (fragment): basis of mobility region from pBR322
