>Addgene plasmid #161876 | pCDNA3.3TOPO-T7-hCas9 | addgene full sequence | sequence record 327745 | Addgene NGS Result
GACATTGATTATTGACTAGTTATTAATAGTAATCAATTACGGGGTCATTAGTTCATAGCCCATATATGGA
GTTCCGCGTTACATAACTTACGGTAAATGGCCCGCCTGGCTGACCGCCCAACGACCCCCGCCCATTGACG
TCAATAATGACGTATGTTCCCATAGTAACGCCAATAGGGACTTTCCATTGACGTCAATGGGTGGAGTATT
TACGGTAAACTGCCCACTTGGCAGTACATCAAGTGTATCATATGCCAAGTACGCCCCCTATTGACGTCAA
TGACGGTAAATGGCCCGCCTGGCATTATGCCCAGTACATGACCTTATGGGACTTTCCTACTTGGCAGTAC
ATCTACGTATTAGTCATCGCTATTACCATGGTGATGCGGTTTTGGCAGTACATCAATGGGCGTGGATAGC
GGTTTGACTCACGGGGATTTCCAAGTCTCCACCCCATTGACGTCAATGGGAGTTTGTTTTGGCACCAAAA
TCAACGGGACTTTCCAAAATGTCGTAACAACTCCGCCCCATTGACGCAAATGGGCGGTAGGCGTGTACGG
TGGGAGGTCTATATAAGCAGAGCTCGTTTAGTGAACCGTCAGATCGCCTGGAGACGCCATCCACGCTGTT
TTGACCTCCATAGAAGACACCGGGACCGATCCAGCCTCCGGACTCTAGATAATACGACTCACTATAGGGA
GATCTAGAGGATCGAACCCTTGCCACCATGGACAAGAAGTACTCCATTGGGCTCGATATCGGCACAAACA
GCGTCGGCTGGGCCGTCATTACGGACGAGTACAAGGTGCCGAGCAAAAAATTCAAAGTTCTGGGCAATAC
CGATCGCCACAGCATAAAGAAGAACCTCATTGGCGCCCTCCTGTTCGACTCCGGGGAGACGGCCGAAGCC
ACGCGGCTCAAAAGAACAGCACGGCGCAGATATACCCGCAGAAAGAATCGGATCTGCTACCTGCAGGAGA
TCTTTAGTAATGAGATGGCTAAGGTGGATGACTCTTTCTTCCATAGGCTGGAGGAGTCCTTTTTGGTGGA
GGAGGATAAAAAGCACGAGCGCCACCCAATCTTTGGCAATATCGTGGACGAGGTGGCGTACCATGAAAAG
TACCCAACCATATATCATCTGAGGAAGAAGCTTGTAGACAGTACTGATAAGGCTGACTTGCGGTTGATCT
ATCTCGCGCTGGCGCATATGATCAAATTTCGGGGACACTTCCTCATCGAGGGGGACCTGAACCCAGACAA
CAGCGATGTCGACAAACTCTTTATCCAACTGGTTCAGACTTACAATCAGCTTTTCGAAGAGAACCCGATC
AACGCATCCGGAGTTGACGCCAAAGCAATCCTGAGCGCTAGGCTGTCCAAATCCCGGCGGCTCGAAAACC
TCATCGCACAGCTCCCTGGGGAGAAGAAGAACGGCCTGTTTGGTAATCTTATCGCCCTGTCACTCGGGCT
GACCCCCAACTTTAAATCTAACTTCGACCTGGCCGAAGATGCCAAGCTTCAACTGAGCAAAGACACCTAC
GATGATGATCTCGACAATCTGCTGGCCCAGATCGGCGACCAGTACGCAGACCTTTTTTTGGCGGCAAAGA
ACCTGTCAGACGCCATTCTGCTGAGTGATATTCTGCGAGTGAACACGGAGATCACCAAAGCTCCGCTGAG
CGCTAGTATGATCAAGCGCTATGATGAGCACCACCAAGACTTGACTTTGCTGAAGGCCCTTGTCAGACAG
CAACTGCCTGAGAAGTACAAGGAAATTTTCTTCGATCAGTCTAAAAATGGCTACGCCGGATACATTGACG
GCGGAGCAAGCCAGGAGGAATTTTACAAATTTATTAAGCCCATCTTGGAAAAAATGGACGGCACCGAGGA
GCTGCTGGTAAAGCTTAACAGAGAAGATCTGTTGCGCAAACAGCGCACTTTCGACAATGGAAGCATCCCC
CACCAGATTCACCTGGGCGAACTGCACGCTATCCTCAGGCGGCAAGAGGATTTCTACCCCTTTTTGAAAG
ATAACAGGGAAAAGATTGAGAAAATCCTCACATTTCGGATACCCTACTATGTAGGCCCCCTCGCCCGGGG
AAATTCCAGATTCGCGTGGATGACTCGCAAATCAGAAGAGACCATCACTCCCTGGAACTTCGAGGAAGTC
GTGGATAAGGGGGCCTCTGCCCAGTCCTTCATCGAAAGGATGACTAACTTTGATAAAAATCTGCCTAACG
AAAAGGTGCTTCCTAAACACTCTCTGCTGTACGAGTACTTCACAGTTTATAACGAGCTCACCAAGGTCAA
ATACGTCACAGAAGGGATGAGAAAGCCAGCATTCCTGTCTGGAGAGCAGAAGAAAGCTATCGTGGACCTC
CTCTTCAAGACGAACCGGAAAGTTACCGTGAAACAGCTCAAAGAAGACTATTTCAAAAAGATTGAATGTT
TCGACTCTGTTGAAATCAGCGGAGTGGAGGATCGCTTCAACGCATCCCTGGGAACGTATCACGATCTCCT
GAAAATCATTAAAGACAAGGACTTCCTGGACAATGAGGAGAACGAGGACATTCTTGAGGACATTGTCCTC
ACCCTTACGTTGTTTGAAGATAGGGAGATGATTGAAGAACGCTTGAAAACTTACGCTCATCTCTTCGACG
ACAAAGTCATGAAACAGCTCAAGAGGCGCCGATATACAGGATGGGGGCGGCTGTCAAGAAAACTGATCAA
TGGGATCCGAGACAAGCAGAGTGGAAAGACAATCCTGGATTTTCTTAAGTCCGATGGATTTGCCAACCGG
AACTTCATGCAGTTGATCCATGATGACTCTCTCACCTTTAAGGAGGACATCCAGAAAGCACAAGTTTCTG
GCCAGGGGGACAGTCTTCACGAGCACATCGCTAATCTTGCAGGTAGCCCAGCTATCAAAAAGGGAATACT
GCAGACCGTTAAGGTCGTGGATGAACTCGTCAAAGTAATGGGAAGGCATAAGCCCGAGAATATCGTTATC
GAGATGGCCCGAGAGAACCAAACTACCCAGAAGGGACAGAAGAACAGTAGGGAAAGGATGAAGAGGATTG
AAGAGGGTATAAAAGAACTGGGGTCCCAAATCCTTAAGGAACACCCAGTTGAAAACACCCAGCTTCAGAA
TGAGAAGCTCTACCTGTACTACCTGCAGAACGGCAGGGACATGTACGTGGATCAGGAACTGGACATCAAT
CGGCTCTCCGACTACGACGTGGATCATATCGTGCCCCAGTCTTTTCTCAAAGATGATTCTATTGATAATA
AAGTGTTGACAAGATCCGATAAAAATAGAGGGAAGAGTGATAACGTCCCCTCAGAAGAAGTTGTCAAGAA
AATGAAAAATTATTGGCGGCAGCTGCTGAACGCCAAACTGATCACACAACGGAAGTTCGATAATCTGACT
AAGGCTGAACGAGGTGGCCTGTCTGAGTTGGATAAAGCCGGCTTCATCAAAAGGCAGCTTGTTGAGACAC
GCCAGATCACCAAGCACGTGGCCCAAATTCTCGATTCACGCATGAACACCAAGTACGATGAAAATGACAA
ACTGATTCGAGAGGTGAAAGTTATTACTCTGAAGTCTAAGCTGGTCTCAGATTTCAGAAAGGACTTTCAG
TTTTATAAGGTGAGAGAGATCAACAATTACCACCATGCGCATGATGCCTACCTGAATGCAGTGGTAGGCA
CTGCACTTATCAAAAAATATCCCAAGCTTGAATCTGAATTTGTTTACGGAGACTATAAAGTGTACGATGT
TAGGAAAATGATCGCAAAGTCTGAGCAGGAAATAGGCAAGGCCACCGCTAAGTACTTCTTTTACAGCAAT
ATTATGAATTTTTTCAAGACCGAGATTACACTGGCCAATGGAGAGATTCGGAAGCGACCACTTATCGAAA
CAAACGGAGAAACAGGAGAAATCGTGTGGGACAAGGGTAGGGATTTCGCGACAGTCCGGAAGGTCCTGTC
CATGCCGCAGGTGAACATCGTTAAAAAGACCGAAGTACAGACCGGAGGCTTCTCCAAGGAAAGTATCCTC
CCGAAAAGGAACAGCGACAAGCTGATCGCACGCAAAAAAGATTGGGACCCCAAGAAATACGGCGGATTCG
ATTCTCCTACAGTCGCTTACAGTGTACTGGTTGTGGCCAAAGTGGAGAAAGGGAAGTCTAAAAAACTCAA
AAGCGTCAAGGAACTGCTGGGCATCACAATCATGGAGCGATCAAGCTTCGAAAAAAACCCCATCGACTTT
CTCGAGGCGAAAGGATATAAAGAGGTCAAAAAAGACCTCATCATTAAGCTTCCCAAGTACTCTCTCTTTG
AGCTTGAAAACGGCCGGAAACGAATGCTCGCTAGTGCGGGCGAGCTGCAGAAAGGTAACGAGCTGGCACT
GCCCTCTAAATACGTTAATTTCTTGTATCTGGCCAGCCACTATGAAAAGCTCAAAGGGTCTCCCGAAGAT
AATGAGCAGAAGCAGCTGTTCGTGGAACAACACAAACACTACCTTGATGAGATCATCGAGCAAATAAGCG
AATTCTCCAAAAGAGTGATCCTCGCCGACGCTAACCTCGATAAGGTGCTTTCTGCTTACAATAAGCACAG
GGATAAGCCCATCAGGGAGCAGGCAGAAAACATTATCCACTTGTTTACTCTGACCAACTTGGGCGCGCCT
GCAGCCTTCAAGTACTTCGACACCACCATAGACAGAAAGCGGTACACCTCTACAAAGGAGGTCCTGGACG
CCACACTGATTCATCAGTCAATTACGGGGCTCTATGAAACAAGAATCGACCTCTCTCAGCTCGGTGGAGA
CAGCAGGGCTGACCCCAAGAAGAAGAGGAAGGTGTGAAAGGGTTCGATCCCTACCGGTTAGTAATGAGTT
TAAACGGGGGAGGCTAACTGAAACACGGAAGGAGACAATACCGGAAGGAACCCGCGCTATGACGGCAATA
AAAAGACAGAATAAAACGCACGGGTGTTGGGTCGTTTGTTCATAAACGCGGGGTTCGGTCCCAGGGCTGG
CACTCTGTCGATACCCCACCGAGACCCCATTGGGGCCAATACGCCCGCGTTTCTTCCTTTTCCCCACCCC
ACCCCCCAAGTTCGGGTGAAGGCCCAGGGCTCGCAGCCAACGTCGGGGCGGCAGGCCCTGCCATAGCAGA
TCTGCGCAGCTGGGGCTCTAGGGGGTATCCCC
[124 nt withheld, positions 5213-5336]
C
[91 nt withheld, positions 5338-5428]
A
[49 nt withheld, positions 5430-5478]
CCTTTGACGTTGGAGTCCACGTTCTTT
[37 nt withheld, positions 5506-5542]
ACCCTATCTCGGTCTATTCTTTTGATTTATAAGGGATTTTGCCGATTTCGGCCTATTGGTTAAAAAATGA
GCTGATTTAACAAAAATTTAACGCGAATTAATTCTGTGGAATGTGTGTCAGTTAGGGTGTGGAAAGTCCC
CAGGCTCCCCAGCAGGCAGAAGTATGCAAAGCATGCATCTCAATTAGTCAGCAACCAGGTGTGGAAAGTC
CCCAGGCTCCCCAGCAGGCAGAAGTATGCAAAGCATGCATCTCAATTAGTCAGCAACCATAGTCCCGCCC
CTAACTCCGCCCATCCCGCCCCTAACTCCGCCCAGTTCCGCCCATTCTCCGCCCCATGGCTGACTAATTT
TTTTTATTTATGCAGAGGCCGAGGCCGCCTCTGCCTCTGAGCTATTCCAGAAGTAGTGAGGAGGCTTTTT
TGGAGGCCTAGGCTTTTGCAAAAAGCTCCCGGGAGCTTGTATATCCATTTTCGGATCTGATCAAGAGACA
GGATGAGGATCGTTTCGCATGATTGAACAAGATGGATTGCACGCAGGTTCTCCGGCCGCTTGGGTGGAGA
GGCTATTCGGCTATGACTGGGCACAACAGACAATCGGCTGCTCTGATGCCGCCGTGTTCCGGCTGTCAGC
GCAGGGGCGCCCGGTTCTTTTTGTCAAGACCGACCTGTCCGGTGCCCTGAATGAACTGCAGGACGAGGCA
GCGCGGCTATCGTGGCTGGCCACGACGGGCGTTCCTTGCGCAGCTGTGCTCGACGTTGTCACTGAAGCGG
GAAGGGACTGGCTGCTATTGGGCGAAGTGCCGGGGCAGGATCTCCTGTCATCTCACCTTGCTCCTGCCGA
GAAAGTATCCATCATGGCTGATGCAATGCGGCGGCTGCATACGCTTGATCCGGCTACCTGCCCATTCGAC
CACCAAGCGAAACATCGCATCGAGCGAGCACGTACTCGGATGGAAGCCGGTCTTGTCGATCAGGATGATC
TGGACGAAGAGCATCAGGGGCTCGCGCCAGCCGAACTGTTCGCCAGGCTCAAGGCGCGCATGCCCGACGG
CGAGGATCTCGTCGTGACCCATGGCGATGCCTGCTTGCCGAATATCATGGTGGAAAATGGCCGCTTTTCT
GGATTCATCGACTGTGGCCGGCTGGGTGTGGCGGACCGCTATCAGGACATAGCGTTGGCTACCCGTGATA
TTGCTGAAGAGCTTGGCGGCGAATGGGCTGACCGCTTCCTCGTGCTTTACGGTATCGCCGCTCCCGATTC
GCAGCGCATCGCCTTCTATCGCCTTCTTGACGAGTTCTTCTGAGCGGGACTCTGGGGTTCGCGAAATGAC
CGACCAAGCGACGCCCAACCTGCCATCACGAGATTTCGATTCCACCGCCGCCTTCTATGAAAGGTTGGGC
TTCGGAATCGTTTTCCGGGACGCCGGCTGGATGATCCTCCAGCGCGGGGATCTCATGCTGGAGTTCTTCG
CCCACCCCAACTTGTTTATTGCAGCTTATAATGGTTACAAATAAAGCAATAGCATCACAAATTTCACAAA
TAAAGCATTTTTTTCACTGCATTCTAGTTGTGGTTTGTCCAAACTCATCAATGTATCTTATCATGTCTGT
ATACCGTCGACCTCTAGCTAGAGCTTGGCGTAATCATGGTCATAGCTGTTTCCTGTGTGAAATTGTTATC
CGCTCACAATTCCACACAACATACGAGCCGGAAGCATAAAGTGTAAAGCCTGGGGTGCCTAATGAGTGAG
CTAACTCACATTAATTGCGTTGCGCTCACTGCCCGCTTTCCAGTCGGGAAACCTGTCGTGCCAGCTGCAT
TAATGAATCGGCCAACGCGCGGGGAGAGGCGGTTTGCGTATTGGGCGCTCTTCCGCTTCCTCGCTCACTG
ACTCGCTGCGCTCGGTCGTTCGGCTGCGGCGAGCGGTATCAGCTCACTCAAAGGCGGTAATACGGTTATC
CACAGAATCAGGGGATAACGCAGGAAAGAACATGTGAGCAAAAGGCCAGCAAAAGGCCAGGAACCGTAAA
AAGGCCGCGTTGCTGGCGTTTTTCCATAGGCTCCGCCCCCCTGACGAGCATCACAAAAATCGACGCTCAA
GTCAGAGGTGGCGAAACCCGACAGGACTATAAAGATACCAGGCGTTTCCCCCTGGAAGCTCCCTCGTGCG
CTCTCCTGTTCCGACCCTGCCGCTTACCGGATACCTGTCCGCCTTTCTCCCTTCGGGAAGCGTGGCGCTT
TCTCATAGCTCACGCTGTAGGTATCTCAGTTCGGTGTAGGTCGTTCGCTCCAAGCTGGGCTGTGTGCACG
AACCCCCCGTTCAGCCCGACCGCTGCGCCTTATCCGGTAACTATCGTCTTGAGTCCAACCCGGTAAGACA
CGACTTATCGCCACTGGCAGCAGCCACTGGTAACAGGATTAGCAGAGCGAGGTATGTAGGCGGTGCTACA
GAGTTCTTGAAGTGGTGGCCTAACTACGGCTACACTAGAAGAACAGTATTTGGTATCTGCGCTCTGCTGA
AGCCAGTTACCTTCGGAAAAAGAGTTGGTAGCTCTTGATCCGGCAAACAAACCACCGCTGGTAGCGGTGG
TTTTTTTGTTTGCAAGCAGCAGATTACGCGCAGAAAAAAAGGATCTCAAGAAGATCCTTTGATCTTTTCT
ACGGGGTCTGACGCTCAGTGGAACGAAAACTCACGTTAAGGGATTTTGGTCATGAGATTATCAAAAAGGA
TCTTCACCTAGATCCTTTTAAATTAAAAATGAAGTTTTAAATCAATCTAAAGTATATATGAGTAAACTTG
GTCTGACAGTTACCAATGCTTAATCAGTGAGGCACCTATCTCAGCGATCTGTCTATTTCGTTCATCCATA
GTTGCCTGACTCCCCGTCGTGTAGATAACTACGATACGGGAGGGCTTACCATCTGGCCCCAGTGCTGCAA
TGATACCGCGAGACCCACGCTCACCGGCTCCAGATTTATCAGCAATAAACCAGCCAGCCGGAAGGGCCGA
GCGCAGAAGTGGTCCTGCAACTTTATCCGCCTCCATCCAGTCTATTAATTGTTGCCGGGAAGCTAGAGTA
AGTAGTTCGCCAGTTAATAGTTTGCGCAACGTTGTTGCCATTGCTACAGGCATCGTGGTGTCACGCTCGT
CGTTTGGTATGGCTTCATTCAGCTCCGGTTCCCAACGATCAAGGCGAGTTACATGATCCCCCATGTTGTG
CAAAAAAGCGGTTAGCTCCTTCGGTCCTCCGATCGTTGTCAGAAGTAAGTTGGCCGCAGTGTTATCACTC
ATGGTTATGGCAGCACTGCATAATTCTCTTACTGTCATGCCATCCGTAAGATGCTTTTCTGTGACTGGTG
AGTACTCAACCAAGTCATTCTGAGAATAGTGTATGCGGCGACCGAGTTGCTCTTGCCCGGCGTCAATACG
GGATAATACCGCGCCACATAGCAGAACTTTAAAAGTGCTCATCATTGGAAAACGTTCTTCGGGGCGAAAA
CTCTCAAGGATCTTACCGCTGTTGAGATCCAGTTCGATGTAACCCACTCGTGCACCCAACTGATCTTCAG
CATCTTTTACTTTCACCAGCGTTTCTGGGTGAGCAAAAACAGGAAGGCAAAATGCCGCAAAAAAGGGAAT
AAGGGCGACACGGAAATGTTGAATACTCATACTCTTCCTTTTTCAATATTATTGAAGCATTTATCAGGGT
TATTGTCTCATGAGCGGATACATATTTGAATGTATTTAGAAAAATAAACAAATAGGGGTTCCGCGCACAT
TTCCCCGAAAAGTGCCACCTGACGTCGACGGATCGGGAGATCTCCCGATCCCCTATGGTGCACTCTCAGT
ACAATCTGCTCTGATGCCGCATAGTTAAGCCAGTATCTGCTCCCTGCTTGTGTGTTGGAGGTCGCTGAGT
AGTGCGCGAGCAAAATTTAAGCTACAACAAGGCAAGGCTTGACCGACAATTGCATGAAGAATCTGCTTAG
GGTTAGGCGTTTTGCGCTGCTTCGCGATGTACGGGCCAGATATACGCGTT
Features (pLannotate 1.2.2; 19 found; start..end, strand, type, name):
      1..380     +  enhancer       CMV enhancer: human cytomegalovirus immediate early enhancer
    381..584     +  promoter       CMV promoter: human cytomegalovirus (CMV) immediate early promoter
    680..698     +  promoter       T7 promoter: promoter for bacteriophage T7 RNA polymerase
    728..4831    +  CDS            cas9: CAS9_STRP1 - Also known as csn1 From Streptococcus pyogenes serotype M1.
   4963..5011    +  polyA_signal   HSV TK poly(A) signal: herpes simplex virus thymidine kinase polyadenylation signal (Cole and Stacy, 1985)
   5102..5118    -  polyA_signal   bGH poly(A) signal (fragment): bovine growth hormone polyadenylation signal
   5213..5641    +  rep_origin     f1 ori (sequence partly withheld): f1 bacteriophage origin of replication; arrow indicates direction of (+) strand synthesis
   5655..5984    +  promoter       SV40 promoter: SV40 enhancer and early promoter
   6051..6842    +  CDS            neo: KKA2_KLEPN - Also known as kan, nptII. Experimental evidence at protein level: Swiss-Prot protein existence level 1. Resistance to kanamycin, neomycin, paromomycin, ribostamycin, butirosin and gentamicin B. From Klebsiella pneumoniae.
   6868..7026    +  CDS            ble (fragment): BLE_KLEPN - Experimental evidence at protein level: Swiss-Prot protein existence level 1. Binding protein with a strong affinity to the bleomycin family of antibiotics. Binds to CL990; an antimitotic-antibiotic compound. From Klebsiella pneumoniae.
   7021..7142    +  polyA_signal   SV40 poly(A) signal: SV40 polyadenylation signal
   7215..7231    -  protein_bind   lac operator: The lac repressor binds to the lac operator to inhibit transcription in E. coli. This inhibition can be relieved by adding lactose or isopropyl-β-D-thiogalactopyranoside (IPTG). lac repressor encoded by lacI
   7239..7269    -  promoter       lac promoter: promoter for the E. coli lac operon
   7284..7305    -  protein_bind   CAP binding site: CAP binding activates transcription in the presence of cAMP. E. coli catabolite activator protein
   7318..7410    -  CDS            lacI (fragment): lac repressor; lacI; The lac repressor binds to the lac operator to inhibit transcription in E. coli. This inhibition can be relieved by adding lactose or isopropyl-β-D-thiogalactopyranoside (IPTG).
   7593..8181    -  rep_origin     ori: high-copy-number ColE1/pMB1/pBR322/pUC origin of replication
   8352..9212    -  CDS            AmpR: β-lactamase; bla; confers resistance to ampicillin, carbenicillin, and related antibiotics
   9213..9317    -  promoter       AmpR promoter: bla
   9376..9428    -  misc_feature   bom (fragment): basis of mobility region from pBR322
