[The description below was written by a language model from this plasmid's Addgene catalogue record and pLannotate feature annotations shown in this document.]
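Description:
pCDNA3.3TOPO-T7-hCas9 is a 9,582 bp plasmid built on the pcDNA3.3 mammalian expression backbone and carrying a human codon-optimized Streptococcus pyogenes Cas9 (SpCas9) coding sequence. It is maintained in E. coli through a high-copy ColE1/pUC-type origin with ampicillin selection from the β-lactamase gene. An f1 phage origin is also present. For mammalian cells, an SV40 early promoter drives a neomycin phosphotransferase cassette ending in an SV40 polyadenylation signal, allowing G418 selection. Small remnants of lac regulatory elements, lacI, ble, a bGH poly(A) signal and the pBR322 bom region are annotated as backbone fragments and are not expected to have a functional role.

The Cas9 open reading frame sits downstream of two promoters in tandem: the CMV immediate-early enhancer/promoter, followed by a bacteriophage T7 promoter placed just upstream of the coding sequence. An HSV thymidine kinase polyadenylation signal follows the gene. This arrangement lets the same plasmid serve two purposes. CMV can drive Cas9 expression after transfection into mammalian cells, while the T7 promoter allows T7 RNA polymerase to synthesize Cas9 mRNA in vitro, which is the stated purpose of the construct. The associated publication concerns CRISPR-Cas9 engineering of the mouse genome, which is consistent with making Cas9 transcripts for delivery alongside guide RNAs, although the record does not spell out a delivery method. The insert was assembled by Gibson cloning, and part of the plasmid derives from an earlier humanized Cas9 construct. The feature table annotates no nuclear localization signals or epitope tags. The depositor sequence and the repository's sequencing result give the same length and feature set, offset by only a few bases.
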