Addgene plasmid #161876: pCDNA3.3TOPO-T7-hCas9
Purpose: In vitro transcription of SpCas9
Depositing lab: Stephane Pelletier. Depositing organization: Indiana University-Purdue University Indianapolis (IUPUI). Publication: Mouse genome engineering via CRISPR-Cas9 for study of immune function. Pelletier S, Gingras S, Green DR. Immunity. 2015 Jan 20;42(1):18-27. doi: 10.1016/j.immuni.2015.01.004. PubMed 25607456.
Backbone
  Vector backbone: pcDNA3.3
  Vector type: Mammalian Expression, Bacterial Expression
  Selectable markers: Neomycin (select with G418)
Growth in bacteria
  Bacterial resistance: Ampicillin, 100 μg/mL
  Growth temperature: 37°C
  Growth strain: DH5alpha
  Copy number: High Copy
Gene/Insert
  Gene/Insert name: human codon optimized SpCas9
  Promoter: CMV
  Cloning method: Gibson Cloning
  Sequencing primers: 5′ CMV-F; 3′ TK-pA-R
Resource information
  A portion of this plasmid was derived from a plasmid made by: George Church
Terms and licenses: Academic/Nonprofit Terms; Industry Terms: Not Available to Industry
How to cite: pCDNA3.3TOPO-T7-hCas9 was a gift from Stephane Pelletier (Addgene plasmid # 161876 ; http://n2t.net/addgene:161876 ; RRID:Addgene_161876)
